>Addgene plasmid #47727 | P38-bio | depositor full sequence | sequence record 68460 | P38-bio sequence 7554 bps
AGATCTATACATTGAATCAATATTGGCAATTAGCCATATTAGTCATTGGTTATATAGCATAAATCAATAT
TGGCTATTGGCCATTGCATACGTTGTATCTATATCATAATATGTACATTTATATTGGCTCATGTCCAATA
TGACCGCCATGTTGACATTGATTATTGACTAGTTATTAATAGTAATCAATTACGGGGTCATTAGTTCATA
GCCCATATATGGAGTTCCGCGTTACATAACTTACGGTAAATGGCCCGCCTGGCTGACCGCCCAACGACCC
CCGCCCATTGACGTCAATAATGACGTATGTTCCCATAGTAACGCCAATAGGGACTTTCCATTGACGTCAA
TGGGTGGAGTATTTACGGTAAACTGCCCACTTGGCAGTACATCAAGTGTATCATATGCCAAGTCCGCCCC
CTATTGACGTCAATGACGGTAAATGGCCCGCCTGGCATTATGCCCAGTACATGACCTTACGGGACTTTCC
TACTTGGCAGTACATCTACGTATTAGTCATCGCTATTACCATGGTGATGCGGTTTTGGCAGTACACCAAT
GGGCGTGGATAGCGGTTTGACTCACGGGGATTTCCAAGTCTCCACCCCATTGACGTCAATGGGAGTTTGT
TTTGGCACCAAAATCAACGGGACTTTCCAAAATGTCGTAATAACCCCGCCCCGTTGACGCAAATGGGCGG
TAGGCGTGTACGGTGGGAGGTCTATATAAGCAGAGCTCGTTTAGTGAACCGTCAGATCCTCACTCTCTTC
CGCATCGCTGTCTGCGAGGGCCAGCTGTTGGGCTCGCGGTTGAGGACAAACTCTTCGCGGTCTTTCCAGT
ACTCTTGGATCGGAAACCCGTCGGCCTCCGAACGGTACTCCGCCACCGAGGGACCTGAGCGAGTCCGCAT
CGACCGGATCGGAAAACCTCTCGAGAAAGGCGTCTAACCAGTCACAGTCGCAAGGTAGGCTGAGCACCGT
GGCGGGCGGCAGCGGGTGGCGGTCGGGGTTGTTTCTGGCGGAGGTGCTGCTGATGATGTAATTAAAGTAG
GCGGTCTTGAGACGGCGGATGGTCGAGGTGAGGTGTGGCAGGCTTGAGATCCAGCTGTTGGGGTGAGTAC
TCCCTCTCAAAAGCGGGCATTACTTCTGCGCTAAGATTGTCAGTTTCCAAAAACGAGGAGGATTTGATAT
TCACCTGGCCCGATCTGGCCATACACTTGAGTGACAATGACATCCACTTTGCCTTTCTCTCCACAGGTGT
CCACTCCCAGGTCCAAGTTTGCCACCATGGAGTTTCAGACCCAGGTACTCATGTCCCTGCTGCTCTGCAT
GTCTGGTGCGGCCGCCCAGGTGGAGAACAAGAAGGTGGACTTCCGGACCGAGAAGGGCAAGTTCGTGCCC
CTGAACCTGGTGCCTGGCGACGTGGTGGAGTACAGCTGCCCCTACAGCCTGAACAACGACATCCGGAACA
TGAACGGCGTGGAGCGGGAGCACTTCGACAACAAGAAGTTCTGCTTCGACTACATCTTCGTGGGCAGCAA
GCTGACCTTCCTGAAAGAATACGTGCGGGGCAGCTACAACGTGGTGCACAAAGAGGAAGGCAACCTGTAC
ACCAGCCAGTTCAGCGTGCCCCCTGTGGTGCTGACCCACCGGAACTTCGACTGCTTCTGCTACATGGAAG
AGAACAACGTGGTCGTGAAGAAGGTGCTGCGGATCCACATCAGCAACGGCGTGCTGAGAAAGATCCCCGG
CTGCGACTTCAACGCCGACTACAAAGAGAGCACCGCCATCACCACCTTCAGCAACATGGCCCCCAGACGC
GTGAAAGTGTGCGACGTGTACCCCAAGAGCGGCGACTTCATCAGCCTGATGTGCCCCAGCGACTACAGCA
TCAAGCCCGACGGCTGCTTCAGCAACGTGTACGTGAAGAGATACCCCAACGAGGAAGTGAAAGAAGAGGA
CCGGTTCAACCTGAACCGGAAGTGGGACGCCAGCAAGTACAATGTGGTGTCCATCGAGACAGTGCTGAAG
ATGAACATGATCACCCAGGGCGACAAGTACAGCATCTTCAGCAAGCTGCCCGACGTGAAGGACCAGGTGG
ACTTTACCTGTATCTGCCAGAGCAACGACGAGCAGGACAACCTGATGATGAACGTGTACATCAACAACGC
CGCCTACCTGACCAACAACGCCCGGTCCATCGGCGTGAACAAGCACAGCTTCTCCAACAGCGAGATCTTC
GAGCGGATCGAGCGGGAGGAAATCAGCGGCGCGCCGTCGACCTCCATCACGGCCTATAAGAGTGAGGGGG
AGTCAGCGGAGTTCTCCTTCCCACTCAACCTTGGAGAGGAAAGCCTGCAGGGAGAGTTGAGATGGAAGGC
AGAGAAGGCTCCTTCTTCCCAGTCCTGGATCACCTTCTCCCTAAAGAACCAAAAGGTGTCTGTGCAGAAG
TCTACTAGCAACCCCAAGTTCCAGCTGTCCGAAACGCTCCCACTCACCCTTCAGATACCCCAGGTCTCCC
TTCAGTTTGCTGGTTCTGGCAACCTGACCCTGACTCTGGACAGAGGGATACTGTATCAGGAAGTGAACCT
GGTGGTGATGAAAGTGACTCAGCCCGACAGCAACACTTTGACCTGTGAGGTGATGGGACCCACCTCACCC
AAGATGAGACTGATCTTGAAGCAGGAGAATCAGGAGGCCAGGGTCTCCAGGCAGGAGAAAGTGATTCAAG
TGCAGGCCCCTGAAGCAGGGGTGTGGCAATGTCTACTGAGTGAAGGTGAAGAGGTCAAGATGGACTCCAA
GATCCAGGTTTTATCCAAAGGGTTGAATTCCGGATCACTGCATCATATTCTGGATGCACAGAAAATGGTG
TGGAATCATCGTTAAGTCTAGACACGTGATTAATTAAGGATCCCCCGACCTCGACCTCTGGCTAATAAAG
GAAATTTATTTTCATTGCAATAGTGTGTTGGAATTTTTTGTGTCTCTCACTCGGAAGGACATATGGGAGG
GCAAATCATTTGGTCGAGATCCCTCGGAGATCTCTAGCTAGAGGATCGATCCCCGCCCCGGACGAACTAA
ACCTGACTACGACATCTCTGCCCCTTCTTCGCGGGGCAGTGCATGTAATCCCTTCAGTTGGTTGGTACAA
CTTGCCAACTGGGCCCTGTTCCACATGTGACACGGGGGGGGACCAAACACAAAGGGGTTCTCTGACTGTA
GTTGACATCCTTATAAATGGATGTGCACATTTGCCAACACTGAGTGGCTTTCATCCTGGAGCAGACTTTG
CAGTCTGTGGACTGCAACACAACATTGCCTTTATGTGTAACTCTTGGCTGAAGCTCTTACACCAATGCTG
GGGGACATGTACCTCCCAGGGGCCCAGGAAGACTACGGGAGGCTACACCAACGTCAATCAGAGGGGCCTG
TGTAGCTACCGATAAGCGGACCCTCAAGAGGGCATTAGCAATAGTGTTTATAAGGCCCCCTTGTTAACCC
TAAACGGGTAGCATATGCTTCCCGGGTAGTAGTATATACTATCCAGACTAACCCTAATTCAATAGCATAT
GTTACCCAACGGGAAGCATATGCTATCGAATTAGGGTTAGTAAAAGGGTCCTAAGGAACAGCGATATCTC
CCACCCCATGAGCTGTCACGGTTTTATTTACATGGGGTCAGGATTCCACGAGGGTAGTGAACCATTTTAG
TCACAAGGGCAGTGGCTGAAGATCAAGGAGCGGGCAGTGAACTCTCCTGAATCTTCGCCTGCTTCTTCAT
TCTCCTTCGTTTAGCTAATAGAATAACTGCTGAGTTGTGAACAGTAAGGTGTATGTGAGGTGCTCGAAAA
CAAGGTTTCAGGTGACGCCCCCAGAATAAAATTTGGACGGGGGGTTCAGTGGTGGCATTGTGCTATGACA
CCAATATAACCCTCACAAACCCCTTGGGCAATAAATACTAGTGTAGGAATGAAACATTCTGAATATCTTT
AACAATAGAAATCCATGGGGTGGGGACAAGCCGTAAAGACTGGATGTCCATCTCACACGAATTTATGGCT
ATGGGCAACACATAATCCTAGTGCAATATGATACTGGGGTTATTAAGATGTGTCCCAGGCAGGGACCAAG
ACAGGTGAACCATGTTGTTACACTCTATTTGTAACAAGGGGAAAGAGAGTGGACGCCGACAGCAGCGGAC
TCCACTGGTTGTCTCTAACACCCCCGAAAATTAAACGGGGCTCCACGCCAATGGGGCCCATAAACAAAGA
CAAGTGGCCACTCTTTTTTTTGAAATTGTGGAGTGGGGGCACGCGTCAGCCCCCACACGCCGCCCTGCGG
TTTTGGACTGTAAAATAAGGGTGTAATAACTTGGCTGATTGTAACCCCGCTAACCACTGCGGTCAAACCA
CTTGCCCACAAAACCACTAATGGCACCCCGGGGAATACCTGCATAAGTAGGTGGGCGGGCCAAGATAGGG
GCGCGATTGCTGCGATCTGGAGGACAAATTACACACACTTGCGCCTGAGCGCCAAGCACAGGGTTGTTGG
TCCTCATATTCACGAGGTCGCTGAGAGCACGGTGGGCTAATGTTGCCATGGGTAGCATATACTACCCAAA
TATCTGGATAGCATATGCTATCCTAATCTATATCTGGGTAGCATAGGCTATCCTAATCTATATCTGGGTA
GCATATGCTATCCTAATCTATATCTGGGTAGTATATGCTATCCTAATTTATATCTGGGTAGCATAGGCTA
TCCTAATCTATATCTGGGTAGCATATGCTATCCTAATCTATATCTGGGTAGTATATGCTATCCTAATCTG
TATCCGGGTAGCATATGCTATCCTAATAGAGATTAGGGTAGTATATGCTATCCTAATTTATATCTGGGTA
GCATATACTACCCAAATATCTGGATAGCATATGCTATCCTAATCTATATCTGGGTAGCATATGCTATCCT
AATCTATATCTGGGTAGCATAGGCTATCCTAATCTATATCTGGGTAGCATATGCTATCCTAATCTATATC
TGGGTAGTATATGCTATCCTAATTTATATCTGGGTAGCATAGGCTATCCTAATCTATATCTGGGTAGCAT
ATGCTATCCTAATCTATATCTGGGTAGTATATGCTATCCTAATCTGTATCCGGGTAGCATATGCTATCCT
CATGATAAGCTGTCAAACATGAGAATTTTCTTGAAGACGAAAGGGCCTCGTGATACGCCTATTTTTATAG
GTTAATGTCATGATAATAATGGTTTCTTAGACGTCAGGTGGCACTTTTCGGGGAAATGTGCGCGGAACCC
CTATTTGTTTATTTTTCTAAATACATTCAAATATGTATCCGCTCATGAGACAATAACCCTGATAAATGCT
TCAATAATATTGAAAAAGGAAGAGTATGAGTATTCAACATTTCCGTGTCGCCCTTATTCCCTTTTTTGCG
GCATTTTGCCTTCCTGTTTTTGCTCACCCAGAAACGCTGGTGAAAGTAAAAGATGCTGAAGATCAGTTGG
GTGCACGAGTGGGTTACATCGAACTGGATCTCAACAGCGGTAAGATCCTTGAGAGTTTTCGCCCCGAAGA
ACGTTTTCCAATGATGAGCACTTTTAAAGTTCTGCTATGTGGCGCGGTATTATCCCGTGTTGACGCCGGG
CAAGAGCAACTCGGTCGCCGCATACACTATTCTCAGAATGACTTGGTTGAGTACTCACCAGTCACAGAAA
AGCATCTTACGGATGGCATGACAGTAAGAGAATTATGCAGTGCTGCCATAACCATGAGTGATAACACTGC
GGCCAACTTACTTCTGACAACGATCGGAGGACCGAAGGAGCTAACCGCTTTTTTGCACAACATGGGGGAT
CATGTAACTCGCCTTGATCGTTGGGAACCGGAGCTGAATGAAGCCATACCAAACGACGAGCGTGACACCA
CGATGCCTGCAGCAATGGCAACAACGTTGCGCAAACTATTAACTGGCGAACTACTTACTCTAGCTTCCCG
GCAACAATTAATAGACTGGATGGAGGCGGATAAAGTTGCAGGACCACTTCTGCGCTCGGCCCTTCCGGCT
GGCTGGTTTATTGCTGATAAATCTGGAGCCGGTGAGCGTGGGTCTCGCGGTATCATTGCAGCACTGGGGC
CAGATGGTAAGCCCTCCCGTATCGTAGTTATCTACACGACGGGGAGTCAGGCAACTATGGATGAACGAAA
TAGACAGATCGCTGAGATAGGTGCCTCACTGATTAAGCATTGGTAACTGTCAGACCAAGTTTACTCATAT
ATACTTTAGATTGATTTAAAACTTCATTTTTAATTTAAAAGGATCTAGGTGAAGATCCTTTTTGATAATC
TCATGACCAAAATCCCTTAACGTGAGTTTTCGTTCCACTGAGCGTCAGACCCCGTAGAAAAGATCAAAGG
ATCTTCTTGAGATCCTTTTTTTCTGCGCGTAATCTGCTGCTTGCAAACAAAAAAACCACCGCTACCAGCG
GTGGTTTGTTTGCCGGATCAAGAGCTACCAACTCTTTTTCCGAAGGTAACTGGCTTCAGCAGAGCGCAGA
TACCAAATACTGTTCTTCTAGTGTAGCCGTAGTTAGGCCACCACTTCAAGAACTCTGTAGCACCGCCTAC
ATACCTCGCTCTGCTAATCCTGTTACCAGTGGCTGCTGCCAGTGGCGATAAGTCGTGTCTTACCGGGTTG
GACTCAAGACGATAGTTACCGGATAAGGCGCAGCGGTCGGGCTGAACGGGGGGTTCGTGCACACAGCCCA
GCTTGGAGCGAACGACCTACACCGAACTGAGATACCTACAGCGTGAGCTATGAGAAAGCGCCACGCTTCC
CGAAGGGAGAAAGGCGGACAGGTATCCGGTAAGCGGCAGGGTCGGAACAGGAGAGCGCACGAGGGAGCTT
CCAGGGGGAAACGCCTGGTATCTTTATAGTCCTGTCGGGTTTCGCCACCTCTGACTTGAGCGTCGATTTT
TGTGATGCTCGTCAGGGGGGCGGAGCCTATGGAAAAACGCCAGCAACGCGGCCTTTTTACGGTTCCTGGC
CTTTTGCTGGCCTTTTGCTCACATGTTCTTTCCTGCGTTATCCCCTGATTCTGTGGATAACCGTATTACC
GCCTTTGAGTGAGCTGATACCGCTCGCCGCAGCCGAACGACCGAGCGCAGCGAGTCAGTGAGCGAGGAAG
CGGAAGAGCGCCCAATACGCAAACCGCCTCTCCCCGCGCGTTGGCCGATTCATTAATGCAGCTGGCACGA
CAGGTTTCCCGACTGGAAAGCGGGCAGTGAGCGCAACGCAATTAATGTGAGTTAGCTCACTCATTAGGCA
CCCCAGGCTTTACACTTTATGCTTCCGGCTCGTATGTTGTGTGGAATTGTGAGCGGATAACAATTTCACA
CAGGAAACAGCTATGACCATGATTACGCCAAGCTCTAGCTAGAGGTCGACCAATTCTCATGTTTGACAGC
TTATCATCGCAGATCCGGGCAACGTTGTTGCCATTGCTGCAGGCGCAGAACTGGTAGGTATGGA
Features (pLannotate 1.2.2; 19 found; start..end, strand, type, name):
    154..533     +  enhancer       CMV enhancer: human cytomegalovirus immediate early enhancer
    535..734     +  promoter       CMV promoter: human cytomegalovirus (CMV) immediate early promoter
    802..840     +  misc_feature   Ad SA (fragment): adenovirus major late transcript splice acceptor (Friedrich and Soriano, 1991)
    873..1082    -  CDS            PTP (fragment): TERM_ADE02 - Experimental evidence at protein level: Swiss-Prot protein existence level 1. Protein covalently bound to the viral DNA that acts as a primer for viral genomic replication by DNA strand displacement. Assembles on the viral origin of replication in an initiation complex with viral polymerase, DBP, host NFIA and host POU2F1/OCT1. During initiation, the polymerase covalently couples the first dCTP with Ser- 580 of pTP. The terminal protein stimulates the template activity over 20 fold compared to protein-free templates. Neo-synthesized viral genomes are linked to two preterminal prot
   1113..1202    +  intron         chimeric intron (fragment): chimera between introns from adenovirus and immunoglobulin heavy chain genes
   1221..1267    +  CDS            IgH signal sequence (fragment): signal sequence from the mouse immunoglobulin heavy chain variable region
   1317..2291    +  CDS            PFS38 (fragment): PF38_PLAF7 - Also known as PF38. Experimental evidence at protein level: Swiss-Prot protein existence level 1. From Plasmodium falciparum (isolate 3D7).
   2211..2828    +  CDS            Cd4 (fragment): CD4_RAT - Experimental evidence at protein level: Swiss-Prot protein existence level 1. Integral membrane glycoprotein that plays an essential role in the immune response and serves multiple functions in responses against both external and internal offenses. In T-cells, functions primarily as a coreceptor for MHC class II molecule:peptide complex. The antigens presented by class II peptides are derived from extracellular proteins while class I peptides are derived from cytosolic proteins. Interacts simultaneously with the T-cell receptor (TCR) and the MHC class II presented by antigen presenti
   2934..2989    +  polyA_signal   β-globin poly(A) signal: rabbit β-globin polyadenylation signal (Gil and Proudfoot, 1987)
   3503..5184    -  rep_origin     oriP (fragment): Epstein-Barr virus oriP replication origin (Yates et al., 2000)
   5311..5415    +  promoter       AmpR promoter: bla
   5416..6276    +  CDS            AmpR: β-lactamase; bla; confers resistance to ampicillin, carbenicillin, and related antibiotics
   6447..7035    +  rep_origin     ori: high-copy-number ColE1/pMB1/pBR322/pUC origin of replication
   7218..7310    +  CDS            lacI (fragment): lac repressor; lacI; The lac repressor binds to the lac operator to inhibit transcription in E. coli. This inhibition can be relieved by adding lactose or isopropyl-β-D-thiogalactopyranoside (IPTG).
   7323..7344    +  protein_bind   CAP binding site: CAP binding activates transcription in the presence of cAMP. E. coli catabolite activator protein
   7359..7389    +  promoter       lac promoter: promoter for the E. coli lac operon
   7397..7413    +  protein_bind   lac operator: The lac repressor binds to the lac operator to inhibit transcription in E. coli. This inhibition can be relieved by adding lactose or isopropyl-β-D-thiogalactopyranoside (IPTG). lac repressor encoded by lacI
   7483..7499    +  promoter       tet promoter (fragment): E. coli promoter for tetracycline efflux protein gene
   7509..7534    -  CDS            bla(M) (fragment): β-lactamase lacking the signal sequence; bla(M); allows cytosolic expression of β-lactamase
