[The description below was written by a language model from this plasmid's Addgene catalogue record and pLannotate feature annotations shown in this document.]
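Description:
P38-bio is a mammalian expression plasmid built on the pTT3 backbone, designed to produce a soluble, secreted form of the Plasmodium falciparum merozoite surface protein P38 (Pf38) by transient transfection. It is propagated in E. coli through a high-copy ColE1/pUC-type origin with ampicillin selection (AmpR under its own bla promoter). The backbone also carries an Epstein-Barr virus oriP fragment, an element that supports episomal maintenance in mammalian cells supplying EBNA1. Residual lac regulatory elements and small tet promoter and bla fragments are annotated near the bacterial region and appear to be backbone remnants.

The expression cassette is driven by the human CMV immediate early enhancer and promoter, followed by adenovirus-derived leader and splice sequences with a chimeric intron fragment, and it ends in a rabbit β-globin polyadenylation signal. The coding region begins with an exogenous mouse immunoglobulin signal peptide that directs secretion. This is followed by a synthetic, codon-optimised full-length P38 ectodomain cloned between retained NotI and AscI sites. Four serine or threonine residues (positions 176, 296, 297 and 303) are changed to alanine to remove potential N-linked glycosylation sites, so that the mammalian host does not add glycans. The backbone supplies a C-terminal rat Cd4 domains 3+4 tag and an enzymatic biotinylation sequence; the latter is listed in the catalogue entry but not separately annotated in the feature table. Cotransfection with a BirA-expressing plasmid yields protein monobiotinylated at this site. The construct belongs to a library of recombinant merozoite cell surface and secreted proteins.
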