Addgene plasmid #47727: P38-bio
Purpose: Expresses enzymatically monobiotinylated full-length P38 ectodomain with no N-linked glycans upon cotransfection with BirA in mammalian cells. Contains a C-terminal rat Cd4 d3+4 tag.
Depositing lab: Gavin Wright. Depositing organization: Wellcome Sanger Institute. Publication: A library of functional recombinant cell surface and secreted Plasmodium falciparum merozoite proteins. Crosnier C, Wanaguru M, McDade B, Osier FH, Marsh K, Rayner JC, Wright GJ. Mol Cell Proteomics. 2013 Sep 16. 10.1074/mcp.O113.028357 PubMed 24043421.
Backbone
  Vector backbone: pTT3
  Backbone manufacturer: Yves Durocher, NRC
  Backbone size w/o insert (bp): 6633
  Total vector size (bp): 7554
  Vector type: Mammalian Expression
Growth in bacteria
  Bacterial resistance: Ampicillin, 100 μg/mL
  Growth temperature: 37°C
  Growth strain: DH5alpha
  Copy number: High Copy
Gene/Insert
  Gene/Insert name: Codon-optimised P38 (alt name: Pf38)
  Species: Synthetic; Plasmodium falciparum
  Insert size (bp): 921
  Mutation: Exogenous signal peptide of mouse origin, changed Serine176, Threonine296, Serine297 and Threonine303 to Alanine residues
  Promoter: CMV
  Tag / fusion protein: rat Cd4 d3+4 (C terminal on backbone); enzymatic biotinylation sequence (C terminal on backbone)
  Cloning method: Restriction Enzyme; 5′ cloning site NotI (not destroyed); 3′ cloning site AscI (not destroyed)
  Sequencing primers: 5′ CMV-fwd
Resource information
  A portion of this plasmid was derived from a plasmid made by: pTT3 was obtained under an MTA from Yves Durocher, National Research Council of Canada- Biotechnology Research Institute
Terms and licenses: Academic/Nonprofit Terms; Industry Terms: Not Available to Industry
How to cite: P38-bio was a gift from Gavin Wright (Addgene plasmid # 47727 ; http://n2t.net/addgene:47727 ; RRID:Addgene_47727)
