>Addgene plasmid #47727 | P38-bio | addgene partial sequence | sequence record 71112 | CMV-F 5'-CGCAAATGGGCGGTAGGCGTG-3'
TGAACCGTCAGATCCTCACTCTCTTCCGCATCGCTGTCTGCGAGGGCCAGCTGTTGGGCTCGCGGTTGAG
GACAAACTCTTCGCGGTCTTTCCAGTACTCTTGGATCGGAAACCCGTCGGCCTCCGAACGGTACTCCGCC
ACCGAGGGACCTGAGCGAGTCCGCATCGACCGGATCGGAAAACCTCTCGAGAAAGGCGTCTAACCAGTCA
CAGTCGCAAGGTAGGCTGAGCACCGTGGCGGGCGGCAGCGGGTGGCGGTCGGGGTTGTTTCTGGCGGAGG
TGCTGCTGATGATGTAATTAAAGTAGGCGGTCTTGAGACGGCGGATGGTCGAGGTGAGGTGTGGCAGGCT
TGAGATCCAGCTGTTGGGGTGAGTACTCCCTCTCAAAAGCGGGCATTACTTCTGCGCTAAGATTGTCAGT
TTCCAAAAACGAGGAGGATTTGATATTCACCTGGCCCGATCTGGCCATACACTTGAGTGACAATGACATC
CACTTTGCCTTTCTCTCCACAGGTGTCCACTCCCAGGTCCAAGTTTGCCACCATGGAGTTTCAGACCCAG
GTACTCATGTCCCTGCTGCTCTGCATGTCTGGTGCGGCCGCCCAGGTGGAGAACAAGAAGGTGGACTTCC
GGACCGAGAAGGGCAAGTTCGTGCCCCTGAACCTGGTGCCTGGCGACGTGGTGGAGTACAGCTGCCCCTA
CAGCCTGAACAACGACATCCGGAACATGAACGGCGTGGAGCGGGAGCACTTCGACAACAAGAAGTTCTGC
TTCGACTACATCTTCGTGGGCAGCAAGCTGACCTTCCTGAAAGAATACGTGCGGGGCAGCTACAACGTGG
TGCACAAAGAGGAAGGCAACCTGTACACCAGCCAGTTCAGCGTGCCCCCTGTGGTGCTGACCCACCGGAA
CTTCGACTGCTTCTGCTACATGGAA
