>Addgene plasmid #47727 | P38-bio | addgene partial sequence | sequence record 71483 | EBVori-F 5'-CCACTCAGTGTTGGCAAATG-3'
AACCCCTTTGTGTTTGGTCCCCCCCCGTGTCACATGTGGAACAGGGCCCAGTTGGCAAGTTGTACCAACC
AACTGAAGGGATTACATGCACTGCCCCGCGAAGAAGGGGCAGAGATGTCGTAGTCAGGTTTAGTTCGTCC
GGGGCGGGGATCGATCCTCTAGCTAGAGATCTCCGAGGGATCTCGACCAAATGATTTGCCCTCCCATATG
TCCTTCCGAGTGAGAGACACAAAAAATTCCAACACACTATTGCAATGAAAATAAATTTCCTTTATTAGCC
AGAGGTCGAGGTCGGGGGATCCTTAATTAATCACGTGTCTAGACTTAACGATGATTCCACACCATTTTCT
GTGCATCCAGAATATGATGCAGTGATCCGGAATTCAACCCTTTGGATAAAACCTGGATCTTGGAGTCCAT
CTTGACCTCTTCACCTTCACTCAGTAGACATTGCCACACCCCTGCTTCAGGGGCCTGCACTTGAATCACT
TTCTCCTGCCTGGAGACCCTGGCCTCCTGATTCTCCTGCTTCAAGATCAGTCTCATCTTGGGTGAGGTGG
GTCCCATCACCTCACAGGTCAAAGTGTTGCTGTCGGGCTGAGTCACTTTCATCACCACCAGGTTCACTTC
CTGATACAGTATCCCTCTGTCCAGAGTCAGGGTCAGGTTGCCAGAACCAGCAAACTGAAGGGAGACCTGG
GGTATCTGAAGGGTGAGTGGGAGCGTTTCGGACAGCTGGAACTTGGGGTTGCTAGTAGACTTCTGCACAG
ACACCTTTTGGTTCTTTAGGGAGAAGGTGATCCAGGACTGGGAAGAAGGAGCCTTCTCTGCCTTCCATCT
CAACTCTCCCTGCAGGCTTTCCTCTCCAAGGTTGAGTGGGAAGGAGAACTCCGCTGACTCCCCCTCACTC
TTATAGGCCGTGATGGAGGTCGACGGCGCGCCGCTGATTTCCTCCCGCTCGATCCGCTC
