>Addgene plasmid #47727 | P38-bio | addgene partial sequence | sequence record 72087 | rCd4-R 5'-TCCCTGCAGGCTTTCCTCTCCAAGGTTGAG-3'
CTCACTCTTATAGGCCGTGATGGAGGTCGACGGCGCGCCGCTGATTTCCTCCCGCTCGATCCGCTCGAAG
ATCTCGCTGTTGGAGAAGCTGTGCTTGTTCACGCCGATGGACCGGGCGTTGTTGGTCAGGTAGGCGGCGT
TGTTGATGTACACGTTCATCATCAGGTTGTCCTGCTCGTCGTTGCTCTGGCAGATACAGGTAAAGTCCAC
CTGGTCCTTCACGTCGGGCAGCTTGCTGAAGATGCTGTACTTGTCGCCCTGGGTGATCATGTTCATCTTC
AGCACTGTCTCGATGGACACCACATTGTACTTGCTGGCGTCCCACTTCCGGTTCAGGTTGAACCGGTCCT
CTTCTTTCACTTCCTCGTTGGGGTATCTCTTCACGTACACGTTGCTGAAGCAGCCGTCGGGCTTGATGCT
GTAGTCGCTGGGGCACATCAGGCTGATGAAGTCGCCGCTCTTGGGGTACACGTCGCACACTTTCACGCGT
CTGGGGGCCATGTTGCTGAAGGTGGTGATGGCGGTGCTCTCTTTGTAGTCGGCGTTGAAGTCGCAGCCGG
GGATCTTTCTCAGCACGCCGTTGCTGATGTGGATCCGCAGCACCTTCTTCACGACCACGTTGTTCTCTTC
CATGTAGCAGAAGCAGTCGAAGTTCCGGTGGGTCAGCACCACAGGGGGCACGCTGAACTGGCTGGTGTAC
AGGTTGCCTTCCTCTTTGTGCACCACGTTGTAGCTGCCCCGCACGTATTCTTTCAGGAAGGTCAGCTTGC
TGCCCACGAAGATGTAGTCGAAGCAGAACTTCTTGTTGTCGAAGTGCTCCCGCTCCACGCCGTTCATGTT
CCGGATGTCGTTGTTCAGGCTGTAGGGGCAGCTGTACTCCACCACGTCGCCAGGCACCAGGTTCA
